Addgene plasmid #239700: pKG2197_pPV2-ZF10-NS3-p65
Purpose: BsaI Golden Gate assembly plasmid encoding the SynZiFTR ZF10-NS3-p65 CDS
Depositing lab: Kate Galloway. Depositing organization: Massachusetts Institute of Technology. Publication: High-resolution profiling reveals coupled transcriptional and translational regulation of transgenes. Peterman EL, Ploessl DS, Love KS, Sanabria V, Daniels RF, Johnstone CP, Godavarti DR, Kabaria SR, Oakes CG, Pai AA, Galloway KE. Nucleic Acids Research, Volume 53, Issue 11, 24 June 2025, gkaf528 10.1093/nar/gkaf528 PubMed 39651241.
Backbone
  Vector backbone: pPV2
  Vector type: Synthetic Biology
Growth in bacteria
  Bacterial resistance: Ampicillin, 100 μg/mL
  Growth temperature: 30°C
  Growth strain: NEB Stable
  Copy number: High Copy
Gene/Insert
  Gene/Insert name: ZF10-NS3-p65
  Species: Synthetic
  Cloning method: Gibson Cloning
Resource information
  A portion of this plasmid was derived from a plasmid made by: Addgene #195468
Terms and licenses: Academic/Nonprofit Terms; Industry Terms: Not Available to Industry
Depositor comments: Please visit https://doi.org/10.1101/2024.11.26.625483 for bioRxiv preprint.
How to cite: pKG2197_pPV2-ZF10-NS3-p65 was a gift from Kate Galloway (Addgene plasmid # 239700 ; http://n2t.net/addgene:239700 ; RRID:Addgene_239700)
