[The description below was written by a language model from this plasmid's Addgene catalogue record and pLannotate feature annotations shown in this document.]
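Description:
pKG2197_pPV2-ZF10-NS3-p65 is a small (about 3.9 kb) synthetic-biology part plasmid built on the pPV2 backbone and intended as a donor for BsaI Golden Gate assembly rather than as a stand-alone expression vector. It is maintained in E. coli through a high-copy ColE1/pUC-type origin and selected with ampicillin via a bla cassette driven by its native AmpR promoter. No eukaryotic promoter, polyadenylation signal or mammalian selection marker is annotated, consistent with a plasmid that carries only a coding sequence to be combined with promoter and terminator parts in a later assembly step. The BsaI sites themselves are not listed in the feature table.

The payload is the synthetic ZF10-NS3-p65 coding sequence, a SynZiFTR-type synthetic zinc-finger transcription regulator. The annotated elements lie on one strand in order: a 3xFLAG epitope tag for detection, a fragment matching the hepatitis C virus genotype 1a (H77) polyprotein, and the transcriptional activation domain of human RelA (p65). The automated annotation describes the HCV match using the polyprotein entry's polymerase text, but the construct name indicates that this segment is the NS3 protease domain. The ZF10 zinc-finger DNA-binding array is not separately annotated; it may lie in the unannotated stretch between the FLAG tag and the HCV fragment, though the record does not say so. In designs of this kind, a self-cleaving NS3 protease between the DNA-binding and activation domains generally separates them unless an NS3 inhibitor drug is present, giving small-molecule control of target gene activation; the record does not detail this mechanism. The associated work concerns profiling transcriptional and translational regulation of transgenes.
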