Features (pLannotate 1.2.2; 6 found; start..end, strand, type, name):
     49..637     +  rep_origin     ori: high-copy-number ColE1/pMB1/pBR322/pUC origin of replication
   1209..1274    +  CDS            3xFLAG: three tandem FLAG® epitope tags, followed by an enterokinase cleavage site
   1491..2069    +  CDS            POLG_HCV77 (fragment): Experimental evidence at protein level: Swiss-Prot protein existence level 1. [RNA-directed RNA polymerase]: RNA-dependent RNA polymerase that performs primer-template recognition and RNA synthesis during viral replication. From Hepatitis C virus genotype 1a (isolate H77) (HCV).
   2403..2774    +  CDS            RelA (p65) AD: transcriptional activation domain of human RelA, also known as p65 (O'Shea and Perkins, 2008)
   2828..2932    +  promoter       AmpR promoter: bla
   2933..3793    +  CDS            AmpR: β-lactamase; bla; confers resistance to ampicillin, carbenicillin, and related antibiotics
>Addgene plasmid #239700 | pKG2197_pPV2-ZF10-NS3-p65 | addgene full sequence | sequence record 486275 | Addgene NGS Result
TTCGTTCCACTGAGCGTCAGACCCCGTAGAAAAGATCAAAGGATCTTCTTGAGATCCTTTTTTTCTGCGC
GTAATCTGCTGCTTGCAAACAAAAAAACCACCGCTACCAGCGGTGGTTTGTTTGCCGGATCAAGAGCTAC
CAACTCTTTTTCCGAAGGTAACTGGCTTCAGCAGAGCGCAGATACCAAATACTGTTCTTCTAGTGTAGCC
GTAGTTAGGCCACCACTTCAAGAACTCTGTAGCACCGCCTACATACCTCGCTCTGCTAATCCTGTTACCA
GTGGCTGCTGCCAGTGGCGATAAGTCGTGTCTTACCGGGTTGGACTCAAGACGATAGTTACCGGATAAGG
CGCAGCGGTCGGGCTGAACGGGGGGTTCGTGCACACAGCCCAGCTTGGAGCGAACGACCTACACCGAACT
GAGATACCTACAGCGTGAGCTATGAGAAAGCGCCACGCTTCCCGAAGGGAGAAAGGCGGACAGGTATCCG
GTAAGCGGCAGGGTCGGAACAGGAGAGCGCACGAGGGAGCTTCCAGGGGGAAACGCCTGGTATCTTTATA
GTCCTGTCGGGTTTCGCCACCTCTGACTTGAGCGTCGATTTTTGTGATGCTCGTCAGGGGGGCGGAGCCT
ATGGAAAAACGCCAGCAACGGGTCTCAAATGAGCCACCATGTCTAGACCCGGAGAGCGCCCATTCCAGTG
TCGGATTTGCATGCGGAACTTTTCGAGAAGACACGGCCTGGACAGACATACCCGTACTCATACAGGTGAA
AAACCCTTTCAGTGTCGGATCTGTATGCGAAATTTCTCCGACCACAGCAGCCTGAAGAGACATCTACGTA
CCCACACCGGCAGCCAGAAGCCATTTCAGTGTCGGATCTGTATGCGGAACTTCTCCGTGAGACACAACCT
GACCAGACATCTACGTACGCACACCGGAGAGAAGCCATTCCAATGCCGAATATGCATGCGCAACTTCAGT
GACCACAGCAACCTGAGCAGACACCTAAAAACCCACACCGGTTCCCAGAAGCCATTTCAGTGTCGGATCT
GTATGCGGAACTTCTCCCAGCGCAGCAGCCTGGTGAGACATCTACGTACGCACACCGGAGAGAAGCCATT
CCAATGCCGAATATGCATGCGCAACTTCAGTGAGAGCGGCCACCTGAAGAGACACCTGCGTACGCACCTG
AGGGGATCCACCTGCAGGGACTACAAAGACCATGACGGTGATTATAAAGATCATGACATCGATTACAAGG
ATGACGATGACAAGATGGCCCCCAAGAAAAAGAGGAAGGTGGGCATTCACGGGGTGCCGGGTGGACTCGA
GGGAGGCGGTGGAAGCGGCGGTACCGAGGACGTGGTGTGCTGCCACTCAATCTACGGCAAGAAGAAGGGT
GATATCGACACCTACCGATACATAGGCTCTTCCGGGACAGGCTGCGTGGTCATAGTGGGCAGGATCGTCT
TGTCCGGATCCGGCACTAGTGCGCCCATCACGGCGTACGCCCAGCAGACGAGAGGCCTCCTAGGGTGTAT
AATCACCAGCCTGACTGGCCGGGACAAAAACCAAGTGGAGGGTGAGGTCCAGATCGTGTCAACTGCTACC
CAAACCTTCCTGGCAACGTGCATCAATGGGGTATGCTGGGCAGTCTACCACGGGGCCGGAACGAGGACCA
TCGCATCACCCAAGGGTCCTGTCATCCAGATGTATACCAATGTGGACCAAGACCTTGTGGGCTGGCCCGC
TCCTCAAGGTTCCCGCTCATTGACACCCTGTACCTGCGGCTCCTCGGACCTTTACCTGGTCACGAGGCAC
GCCGATGTCATTCCCGTGCGCCGGCGAGGTGATAGCAGGGGTAGCCTGCTTTCGCCCCGGCCCATTTCCT
ACTTGAAAGGCTCCTCGGGGGGTCCGCTGTTGTGCCCCGCGGGACACGCCGTGGGCCTATTCAGGGCCGC
GGTGTGCACCCGTGGAGTGGCTAAAGCGGTGGACTTTATCCCTGTGGAGAACCTAGAGACAACCATGAGA
TCCCCGGTGTTCACGGACAACTCCTCTCCACCAGCAGTCACCCTGACGCACCCAATCACCAAAATCGATA
GGGAGGTTCTCTACCAGGAGTTCGATGAGATGGAAGAGTGCTCTCAGCACTATCCCTACGATGTGCCCGA
TTACGCTGGAGGCGGTGGAAGCGGCGGTACCGATGAGTTTCCCACCATGGTGTTTCCTTCTGGGCAGATC
AGCCAGGCCTCGGCCTTGGCCCCGGCCCCTCCCCAAGTCCTGCCCCAGGCTCCAGCCCCTGCCCCTGCTC
CAGCCATGGTATCAGCTCTGGCCCAGGCCCCAGCCCCTGTCCCAGTCCTAGCCCCAGGCCCTCCTCAGGC
TGTGGCCCCACCTGCCCCCAAGCCCACCCAGGCTGGGGAAGGAACGCTGTCAGAGGCCCTGCTGCAGCTG
CAGTTTGATGATGAAGACCTGGGGGCCTTGCTTGGCAACAGCACAGACCCAGCTGTGTTCACAGACCTGG
CATCCGTCGACAACTCCGAGTTTCAGCAGCTGCTGAACCAGGGCATACCTGTGGCCCCCCACACAACTGA
GCCCATGCTGATGGAGTACCCTGAGGCTATAACTCGCCTAGTGACAGGGGCCCAGAGGCCCCCCGACCCA
GCTCCTGCTCCACTGGGGGCCCCGGGGCTCCCCAATGGCCTCCTTTCAGGAGATGAAGACTTCTCCTCCA
TTGCGGACATGGACTTCTCAGCCCTGCTGAGTCAGATCAGCTCCCAATTGTAACAACAGAGACCTAGACG
TCAGGTGGCACTTTTCGGGGAAATGTGCGCGGAACCCCTATTTGTTTATTTTTCTAAATACATTCAAATA
TGTATCCGCTCATGAGACAATAACCCTGATAAATGCTTCAATAATATTGAAAAAGGAAGAGTATGAGTAT
TCAACATTTCCGTGTCGCCCTTATTCCCTTTTTTGCGGCATTTTGCCTTCCTGTTTTTGCTCACCCAGAA
ACGCTGGTGAAAGTAAAAGATGCTGAAGATCAGTTGGGTGCACGAGTGGGTTACATCGAACTGGATCTCA
ACAGCGGTAAGATCCTTGAGAGTTTTCGCCCCGAAGAACGTTTTCCAATGATGAGCACTTTTAAAGTTCT
GCTATGTGGCGCGGTATTATCCCGTGTTGACGCCGGGCAAGAGCAACTCGGTCGCCGCATACACTATTCT
CAGAATGACTTGGTTGAGTACTCACCAGTCACAGAAAAGCATCTTACGGATGGCATGACAGTAAGAGAAT
TATGCAGTGCTGCCATAACCATGAGTGATAACACTGCGGCCAACTTACTTCTGACAACGATCGGAGGACC
GAAGGAGCTAACCGCTTTTTTGCACAACATGGGGGATCATGTAACTCGCCTTGATCGTTGGGAACCGGAG
CTGAATGAAGCCATACCAAACGACGAGCGTGACACCACGATGCCTGTAGCAATGGCAACAACGTTGCGCA
AACTATTAACTGGCGAACTACTTACTCTAGCTTCCCGGCAACAATTAATAGACTGGATGGAGGCGGATAA
AGTTGCAGGACCACTTCTGCGCTCGGCCCTTCCGGCTGGCTGGTTTATTGCTGATAAATCTGGAGCCGGT
GAGCGTGGGTATCGCGGTATCATTGCAGCACTGGGGCCAGATGGTAAGCCCTCCCGTATCGTAGTTATCT
ACACGACGGGGAGTCAGGCAACTATGGATGAACGAAATAGACAGATCGCTGAGATAGGTGCCTCACTGAT
TAAGCATTGGTAACTGTCAGACCAAGTTTACTCATATATACTTTAGATTGATTTAAAACTTCATTTTTAA
TTTAAAAGGATCTAGGTGAAGATCCTTTTTGATAATCTCATGACCAAAATCCCTTAACGTGAGTT
